>Addgene plasmid #154959 | pET28-6His-SUMO-Nsp10 | addgene full sequence | sequence record 307848 | Addgene NGS Result
TGGCGAATGGG
[124 nt withheld, positions 12-135]
C
[91 nt withheld, positions 137-227]
A
[49 nt withheld, positions 229-277]
CCTTTGACGTTGGAGTCCACGTTCTTT
[37 nt withheld, positions 305-341]
ACCCTATCTCGGTCTATTCTTTTGATTTATAAGGGATTTTGCCGATTTCGGCCTATTGGTTAAAAAATGA
GCTGATTTAACAAAAATTTAACGCGAATTTTAACAAAATATTAACGCTTACAATTTAGGTGGCACTTTTC
GGGGAAATGTGCGCGGAACCCCTATTTGTTTATTTTTCTAAATACATTCAAATATGTATCCGCTCATGAA
TTAATTCTTAGAAAAACTCATCGAGCATCAAATGAAACTGCAATTTATTCATATCAGGATTATCAATACC
ATATTTTTGAAAAAGCCGTTTCTGTAATGAAGGAGAAAACTCACCGAGGCAGTTCCATAGGATGGCAAGA
TCCTGGTATCGGTCTGCGATTCCGACTCGTCCAACATCAATACAACCTATTAATTTCCCCTCGTCAAAAA
TAAGGTTATCAAGTGAGAAATCACCATGAGTGACGACTGAATCCGGTGAGAATGGCAAAAGTTTATGCAT
TTCTTTCCAGACTTGTTCAACAGGCCAGCCATTACGCTCGTCATCAAAATCACTCGCATCAACCAAACCG
TTATTCATTCGTGATTGCGCCTGAGCGAGACGAAATACGCGATCGCTGTTAAAAGGACAATTACAAACAG
GAATCGAATGCAACCGGCGCAGGAACACTGCCAGCGCATCAACAATATTTTCACCTGAATCAGGATATTC
TTCTAATACCTGGAATGCTGTTTTCCCGGGGATCGCAGTGGTGAGTAACCATGCATCATCAGGAGTACGG
ATAAAATGCTTGATGGTCGGAAGAGGCATAAATTCCGTCAGCCAGTTTAGTCTGACCATCTCATCTGTAA
CATCATTGGCAACGCTACCTTTGCCATGTTTCAGAAACAACTCTGGCGCATCGGGCTTCCCATACAATCG
ATAGATTGTCGCACCTGATTGCCCGACATTATCGCGAGCCCATTTATACCCATATAAATCAGCATCCATG
TTGGAATTTAATCGCGGCCTAGAGCAAGACGTTTCCCGTTGAATATGGCTCATAACACCCCTTGTATTAC
TGTTTATGTAAGCAGACAGTTTTATTGTTCATGACCAAAATCCCTTAACGTGAGTTTTCGTTCCACTGAG
CGTCAGACCCCGTAGAAAAGATCAAAGGATCTTCTTGAGATCCTTTTTTTCTGCGCGTAATCTGCTGCTT
GCAAACAAAAAAACCACCGCTACCAGCGGTGGTTTGTTTGCCGGATCAAGAGCTACCAACTCTTTTTCCG
AAGGTAACTGGCTTCAGCAGAGCGCAGATACCAAATACTGTCCTTCTAGTGTAGCCGTAGTTAGGCCACC
ACTTCAAGAACTCTGTAGCACCGCCTACATACCTCGCTCTGCTAATCCTGTTACCAGTGGCTGCTGCCAG
TGGCGATAAGTCGTGTCTTACCGGGTTGGACTCAAGACGATAGTTACCGGATAAGGCGCAGCGGTCGGGC
TGAACGGGGGGTTCGTGCACACAGCCCAGCTTGGAGCGAACGACCTACACCGAACTGAGATACCTACAGC
GTGAGCTATGAGAAAGCGCCACGCTTCCCGAAGGGAGAAAGGCGGACAGGTATCCGGTAAGCGGCAGGGT
CGGAACAGGAGAGCGCACGAGGGAGCTTCCAGGGGGAAACGCCTGGTATCTTTATAGTCCTGTCGGGTTT
CGCCACCTCTGACTTGAGCGTCGATTTTTGTGATGCTCGTCAGGGGGGCGGAGCCTATGGAAAAACGCCA
GCAACGCGGCCTTTTTACGGTTCCTGGCCTTTTGCTGGCCTTTTGCTCACATGTTCTTTCCTGCGTTATC
CCCTGATTCTGTGGATAACCGTATTACCGCCTTTGAGTGAGCTGATACCGCTCGCCGCAGCCGAACGACC
GAGCGCAGCGAGTCAGTGAGCGAGGAAGCGGAAGAGCGCCTGATGCGGTATTTTCTCCTTACGCATCTGT
GCGGTATTTCACACCGCAATGGTGCACTCTCAGTACAATCTGCTCTGATGCCGCATAGTTAAGCCAGTAT
ACACTCCGCTATCGCTACGTGACTGGGTCATGGCTGCGCCCCGACACCCGCCAACACCCGCTGACGCGCC
CTGACGGGCTTGTCTGCTCCCGGCATCCGCTTACAGACAAGCTGTGACCGTCTCCGGGAGCTGCATGTGT
CAGAGGTTTTCACCGTCATCACCGAAACGCGCGAGGCAGCTGCGGTAAAGCTCATCAGCGTGGTCGTGAA
GCGATTCACAGATGTCTGCCTGTTCATCCGCGTCCAGCTCGTTGAGTTTCTCCAGAAGCGTTAATGTCTG
GCTTCTGATAAAGCGGGCCATGTTAAGGGCGGTTTTTTCCTGTTTGGTCACTGATGCCTCCGTGTAAGGG
GGATTTCTGTTCATGGGGGTAATGATACCGATGAAACGAGAGAGGATGCTCACGATACGGGTTACTGATG
ATGAACATGCCCGGTTACTGGAACGTTGTGAGGGTAAACAACTGGCGGTATGGATGCGGCGGGACCAGAG
AAAAATCACTCAGGGTCAATGCCAGCGCTTCGTTAATACAGATGTAGGTGTTCCACAGGGTAGCCAGCAG
CATCCTGCGATGCAGATCCGGAACATAATGGTGCAGGGCGCTGACTTCCGCGTTTCCAGACTTTACGAAA
CACGGAAACCGAAGACCATTCATGTTGTTGCTCAGGTCGCAGACGTTTTGCAGCAGCAGTCGCTTCACGT
TCGCTCGCGTATCGGTGATTCATTCTGCTAACCAGTAAGGCAACCCCGCCAGCCTAGCCGGGTCCTCAAC
GACAGGAGCACGATCATGCGCACCCGTGGGGCCGCCATGCCGGCGATAATGGCCTGCTTCTCGCCGAAAC
GTTTGGTGGCGGGACCAGTGACGAAGGCTTGAGCGAGGGCGTGCAAGATTCCGAATACCGCAAGCGACAG
GCCGATCATCGTCGCGCTCCAGCGAAAGCGGTCCTCGCCGAAAATGACCCAGAGCGCTGCCGGCACCTGT
CCTACGAGTTGCATGATAAAGAAGACAGTCATAAGTGCGGCGACGATAGTCATGCCCCGCGCCCACCGGA
AGGAGCTGACTGGGTTGAAGGCTCTCAAGGGCATCGGTCGAGATCCCGGTGCCTAATGAGTGAGCTAACT
TACATTAATTGCGTTGCGCTCACTGCCCGCTTTCCAGTCGGGAAACCTGTCGTGCCAGCTGCATTAATGA
ATCGGCCAACGCGCGGGGAGAGGCGGTTTGCGTATTGGGCGCCAGGGTGGTTTTTCTTTTCACCAGTGAG
ACGGGCAACAGCTGATTGCCCTTCACCGCCTGGCCCTGAGAGAGTTGCAGCAAGCGGTCCACGCTGGTTT
GCCCCAGCAGGCGAAAATCCTGTTTGATGGTGGTTAACGGCGGGATATAACATGAGCTGTCTTCGGTATC
GTCGTATCCCACTACCGAGATATCCGCACCAACGCGCAGCCCGGACTCGGTAATGGCGCGCATTGCGCCC
AGCGCCATCTGATCGTTGGCAACCAGCATCGCAGTGGGAACGATGCCCTCATTCAGCATTTGCATGGTTT
GTTGAAAACCGGACATGGCACTCCAGTCGCCTTCCCGTTCCGCTATCGGCTGAATTTGATTGCGAGTGAG
ATATTTATGCCAGCCAGCCAGACGCAGACGCGCCGAGACAGAACTTAATGGGCCCGCTAACAGCGCGATT
TGCTGGTGACCCAATGCGACCAGATGCTCCACGCCCAGTCGCGTACCGTCTTCATGGGAGAAAATAATAC
TGTTGATGGGTGTCTGGTCAGAGACATCAAGAAATAACGCCGGAACATTAGTGCAGGCAGCTTCCACAGC
AATGGCATCCTGGTCATCCAGCGGATAGTTAATGATCAGCCCACTGACGCGTTGCGCGAGAAGATTGTGC
ACCGCCGCTTTACAGGCTTCGACGCCGCTTCGTTCTACCATCGACACCACCACGCTGGCACCCAGTTGAT
CGGCGCGAGATTTAATCGCCGCGACAATTTGCGACGGCGCGTGCAGGGCCAGACTGGAGGTGGCAACGCC
AATCAGCAACGACTGTTTGCCCGCCAGTTGTTGTGCCACGCGGTTGGGAATGTAATTCAGCTCCGCCATC
GCCGCTTCCACTTTTTCCCGCGTTTTCGCAGAAACGTGGCTGGCCTGGTTCACCACGCGGGAAACGGTCT
GATAAGAGACACCGGCATACTCTGCGACATCGTATAACGTTACTGGTTTCACATTCACCACCCTGAATTG
ACTCTCTTCCGGGCGCTATCATGCCATACCGCGAAAGGTTTTGCGCCATTCGATGGTGTCCGGGATCTCG
ACGCTCTCCCTTATGCGACTCCTGCATTAGGAAGCAGCCCAGTAGTAGGTTGAGGCCGTTGAGCACCGCC
GCCGCAAGGAATGGTGCATGCAAGGAGATGGCGCCCAACAGTCCCCCGGCCACGGGGCCTGCCACCATAC
CCACGCCGAAACAAGCGCTCATGAGCCCGAAGTGGCGAGCCCGATCTTCCCCATCGGTGATGTCGGCGAT
ATAGGCGCCAGCAACCGCACCTGTGGCGCCGGTGATGCCGGCCACGATGCGTCCGGCGTAGAGGATCGAG
ATCTCGATCCCGCGAAATTAATACGACTCACTATAGGGGAATTGTGAGCGGATAACAATTCCCCTCTAGA
AATAATTTTGTTTAACTTTAAGAAGGAGATATACCATGGGCAGCAGCCATCATCATCATCATCACAGCAG
CGGCCTGGTGCCGCGCGGCAGCCATATGGCTAGCATGTCGGACTCAGAAGTCAATCAAGAAGCTAAGCCA
GAGGTCAAGCCAGAAGTCAAGCCTGAGACTCACATCAATTTAAAGGTGTCCGATGGATCTTCAGAGATCT
TCTTCAAGATCAAAAAGACCACTCCTTTAAGAAGGCTGATGGAAGCGTTCGCTAAAAGACAGGGTAAGGA
AATGGACTCCTTAAGATTCTTGTACGACGGTATTAGAATTCAAGCTGATCAGACCCCTGAAGATTTGGAC
ATGGAGGATAACGATATTATTGAGGCTCACAGAGAACAGATTGGTGGATCC
[417 nt withheld, positions 5433-5849]
TAAGCGGCCGCACTCGAGCACCACCACCACCACCACTGAGATCCGGCTGCTAACAAAGCCCGAAAGGAAG
CTGAGTTGGCTGCTGCCACCGCTGAGCAATAACTAGCATAACCCCTTGGGGCCTCTAAACGGGTCTTGAG
GGGTTTTTTGCTGAAAGGAGGAACTATATCCGGAT
Features (pLannotate 1.2.2; 22 found; start..end, strand, type, name):
     12..440     +  rep_origin     f1 ori (sequence partly withheld): f1 bacteriophage origin of replication; arrow indicates direction of (+) strand synthesis
    493..550     +  promoter       AmpR promoter (fragment): bla
    559..1374    -  CDS            KanR: aminoglycoside phosphotransferase; aph(3')-Ia; confers resistance to kanamycin in bacteria or G418 (Geneticin®) in eukaryotes
   1496..2084    +  rep_origin     ori: high-copy-number ColE1/pMB1/pBR322/pUC origin of replication
   2270..2409    -  misc_feature   bom: basis of mobility region from pBR322
   2511..2702    -  CDS            rop: Rop protein, which maintains plasmids at low copy number; rop
   2719..3099    +  CDS            YPB1_ECOLX: Protein predicted: Swiss-Prot protein existence level 4. From Escherichia coli.
   3171..3462    -  CDS            TcR (fragment): tetracycline efflux protein; tet; confers resistance to tetracycline
   3477..3498    -  protein_bind   CAP binding site: CAP binding activates transcription in the presence of cAMP. E. coli catabolite activator protein
   3511..4593    -  CDS            lacI: lac repressor; lacI; The lac repressor binds to the lac operator to inhibit transcription in E. coli. This inhibition can be relieved by adding lactose or isopropyl-β-D-thiogalactopyranoside (IPTG).
   4594..4671    -  promoter       lacI promoter: lacI
   4679..4958    -  CDS            TcR (fragment): tetracycline efflux protein; tet; confers resistance to tetracycline
   4980..4998    +  promoter       T7 promoter: promoter for bacteriophage T7 RNA polymerase
   4999..5023    +  protein_bind   lac operator: The lac repressor binds to the lac operator to inhibit transcription in E. coli. This inhibition can be relieved by adding lactose or isopropyl-β-D-thiogalactopyranoside (IPTG). lac repressor encoded by lacI
   5038..5060    +  RBS            RBS: efficient ribosome binding site from bacteriophage T7 gene 10 (Olins and Rangwala, 1989)
   5079..5095    +  CDS            capTEV™ (fragment): composite tag for in vivo biotinylation, TEV protease cleavage, and 6xHis tagging
   5106..5123    +  CDS            thrombin site: thrombin recognition and cleavage site
   5136..5428    +  CDS            SUMO (fragment): cleavable ubiquitin-like protein tag; S. cerevisiae SMT3 (truncated)
   5433..5861    +  CDS            R1A_SARS2 (fragment) (sequence partly withheld): Experimental evidence at protein level: Swiss-Prot protein existence level 1. [Non-structural protein 10]: Plays a pivotal role in viral transcription by stimulating both nsp14 3'-5' exoribonuclease and nsp16 2'-O-methyltransferase activities. Therefore plays an essential role in viral mRNAs cap methylation. From Severe acute respiratory syndrome coronavirus 2 (2019-nCoV) (SARS-CoV-2).
   5868..5885    +  CDS            9xHis (fragment): 9xHis affinity tag
   5895..5944    +  CDS            SET1 (fragment): solubility-enhancement tag derived from T7 phage gene 10B
   5952..5999    +  terminator     T7 terminator: transcription terminator for bacteriophage T7 RNA polymerase
