[The description below was written by a language model from this plasmid's Addgene catalogue record and pLannotate feature annotations shown in this document.]
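Description:
pET28-6His-SUMO-Nsp10 is a bacterial expression plasmid of about 6 kb, built on the pET28 backbone, for producing SARS-CoV-2 non-structural protein 10 in E. coli. It is selected with kanamycin through an aminoglycoside phosphotransferase gene and replicates from a ColE1/pMB1-type origin. The backbone also carries the bom mobility region, the rop gene and an f1 phage origin. The catalogue lists it as high copy, although the annotated rop gene normally acts to lower plasmid copy number. Short remnants annotated as tetracycline-resistance and AmpR promoter fragments are backbone leftovers rather than functional markers.

The expression cassette is the standard pET arrangement: a T7 promoter immediately followed by a lac operator, the T7 gene 10 ribosome binding site and, downstream, a T7 terminator. A plasmid-borne lacI gene supplies repressor, so transcription depends on a host providing T7 RNA polymerase and is induced with IPTG. The open reading frame encodes an N-terminal 6His tag (the annotation tool matches it to a fragment of a larger composite tag), a thrombin cleavage site, yeast SMT3-derived SUMO, and then Nsp10, which is a segment of the ORF1ab polyprotein. The Nsp10 coding region was PCR-amplified from a previously published plasmid and inserted by Gibson assembly. SUMO protease can remove the whole tag after affinity purification. A His-tag fragment is annotated downstream of Nsp10, probably the backbone's C-terminal tag region, but the record does not say whether it is translated.

Nsp10 is a cofactor that stimulates the nsp14 exoribonuclease and the nsp16 2'-O-methyltransferase. The record states no specific downstream application beyond E. coli expression of the cleavable tagged protein.
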