Addgene plasmid #154959: pET28-6His-SUMO-Nsp10
Purpose: Expresses Nsp10 from SARS-CoV-2 with a N-terminal SUMO-protease cleavable 6His-SUMO tag in E. coli
Depositing lab: Justin Kollman. Depositing organization: University of Washington.
Backbone
  Vector backbone: pET28
  Backbone size w/o insert (bp): 5242
  Total vector size (bp): 6028
  Vector type: Bacterial Expression
Growth in bacteria
  Bacterial resistance: Kanamycin, 50 μg/mL
  Growth temperature: 37°C
  Growth strain: DH5alpha
  Copy number: High Copy
Gene/Insert
  Gene/Insert name: 6His-SUMO-Nsp10 (alt name: Non-structural protein 10)
  Species: SARS-CoV-2
  Insert size (bp): 786
  GenBank ID: MN985325
  Entrez Gene: ORF1ab (a.k.a. GU280_gp01)
  Promoter: T7 Promoter
  Tag / fusion protein: 6His-Thrombin-SUMO (N terminal on insert)
  Cloning method: Gibson Cloning
  Sequencing primers: 5′ T7 Promoter; 3′ T7 Terminator
Resource information
  A portion of this plasmid was derived from a plasmid made by: Gene was PCR amplified from the relevant plasmid described in Gordon et al, Nature (2020); doi: 10.1038/s41586-020-2286-9
Terms and licenses: Academic/Nonprofit Terms; Industry Terms
How to cite: pET28-6His-SUMO-Nsp10 was a gift from Justin Kollman (Addgene plasmid # 154959 ; http://n2t.net/addgene:154959 ; RRID:Addgene_154959)
