LOCUS       Exported 786 bp ds-DNA linear SYN 19-MAY-2021
DEFINITION  Expresses Nsp10 from SARS-CoV-2 with a N-terminal SUMO-protease
            cleavable 6His-SUMO tag in E. coli.
ACCESSION   .
VERSION     .
KEYWORDS    pET28-6His-SUMO-Nsp10
SOURCE      synthetic DNA construct
  ORGANISM  synthetic DNA construct
REFERENCE   1 (bases 1 to 786)
  TITLE     Plasmids for the Expression and Co-Expression of COVID-19 Proteins
            Nsp10 and Nsp14
  JOURNAL   Unpublished
REFERENCE   2 (bases 1 to 786)
  AUTHORS   .
  TITLE     Direct Submission
  JOURNAL   Exported May 19, 2021 from SnapGene Server 1.1.58
            http://www.snapgene.com
FEATURES             Location/Qualifiers
     source          1..786
                     /organism="synthetic DNA construct"
                     /mol_type="other DNA"
     CDS             13..30
                     /codon_start=1
                     /product="6xHis affinity tag"
                     /label=6xHis
                     /translation="HHHHHH"
     CDS             40..57
                     /codon_start=1
                     /product="thrombin recognition and cleavage site"
                     /label=thrombin site
                     /translation="LVPRGS"
     CDS             70..360
                     /codon_start=1
                     /gene="S. cerevisiae SMT3 (truncated)"
                     /product="cleavable ubiquitin-like protein tag"
                     /label=SUMO
                     /translation="MSDSEVNQEAKPEVKPEVKPETHINLKVSDGSSEIFFKIKKTTPL
                     RRLMEAFAKRQGKEMDSLRFLYDGIRIQADQTPEDLDMEDNDIIEAHREQIG"
ORIGIN
        1 atgggcagca gccatcatca tcatcatcac agcagcggcc tggtgccgcg cggcagccat
       61 atggctagca tgtcggactc agaagtcaat caagaagcta agccagaggt caagccagaa
      121 gtcaagcctg agactcacat caatttaaag gtgtccgatg gatcttcaga gatcttcttc
      181 aagatcaaaa agaccactcc tttaagaagg ctgatggaag cgttcgctaa aagacagggt
      241 aaggaaatgg actccttaag attcttgtac gacggtatta gaattcaagc tgatcagacc
      301 cctgaagatt tggacatgga ggataacgat attattgagg ctcacagaga acagattggt
      361 ggatccnnnn nnnnnnnnnn nnnnnnnnnn nnnnnnnnnn nnnnnnnnnn nnnnnnnnnn
      421 nnnnnnnnnn nnnnnnnnnn nnnnnnnnnn nnnnnnnnnn nnnnnnnnnn nnnnnnnnnn
      481 nnnnnnnnnn nnnnnnnnnn nnnnnnnnnn nnnnnnnnnn nnnnnnnnnn nnnnnnnnnn
      541 nnnnnnnnnn nnnnnnnnnn nnnnnnnnnn nnnnnnnnnn nnnnnnnnnn nnnnnnnnnn
      601 nnnnnnnnnn nnnnnnnnnn nnnnnnnnnn nnnnnnnnnn nnnnnnnnnn nnnnnnnnnn
      661 nnnnnnnnnn nnnnnnnnnn nnnnnnnnnn nnnnnnnnnn nnnnnnnnnn nnnnnnnnnn
      721 nnnnnnnnnn nnnnnnnnnn nnnnnnnnnn nnnnnnnnnn nnnnnnnnnn nnnnnnnnnn
      781 nnntaa
//
